Addgene plasmid #201008: pTn7-SCOUT21.YB
Purpose: pLv1-pUC18R6KT-miniTn7-Gm-sYFP2-TagBFP, GmR, ApR
Depositing lab: Philip Poole. Depositing organization: University of Oxford. Publication: Stable, fluorescent markers for tracking synthetic communities and assembly dynamics. Jorrin B, Haskett TL, Knights HE, Martyn A, Underwood TJ, Dolliver J, Ledermann R, Poole PS. Microbiome. 2024 May 7;12(1):81. doi: 10.1186/s40168-024-01792-2. PubMed 38715147.
Backbone
  Vector backbone: pTn7-SCOUT21
  Backbone manufacturer: Philip Poole lab
  Backbone size w/o insert (bp): 5442
  Total vector size (bp): 6328
  Vector type: Bacterial Expression
Growth in bacteria
  Bacterial resistance: Ampicillin and Gentamicin, 100 & 10 μg/mL
  Growth temperature: 37°C
  Growth strain: EC100D pir+
  Copy number: Low Copy
Gene/Insert 1
  Gene/Insert name: sYFP2 (alt name: mVenus NB)
  Species: Synthetic
  Insert size (bp): 865
  GenBank ID: DQ092361.1
  Promoter: J23104
  Cloning method: Restriction Enzyme; 5′ cloning site BpiI (destroyed during cloning); 3′ cloning site BpiI (destroyed during cloning)
  Sequencing primers: 5′ Golden Gate Assembly; 3′ Golden Gate Assembly
Gene/Insert 2
  Gene/Insert name: TagBFP (alt name: mTagBFP)
  Species: Synthetic
  Insert size (bp): 847
  Promoter: J23104
  Cloning method: Restriction Enzyme; 5′ cloning site BpiI (destroyed during cloning); 3′ cloning site BpiI (destroyed during cloning)
  Sequencing primers: 5′ Golden Gate Assembly; 3′ Golden Gate Assembly
Terms and licenses: Academic/Nonprofit Terms; Industry Terms: Not Available to Industry
Depositor comments: Ec100D pir+ genotype: F- mcrA Δ(mrr-hsdRMS-mcrBC) ϕ80dlacZΔM15 ΔlacX74 recA1 endA1 araD139 Δ(ara, leu)7697 galU galK λ- rpsL nupG pir+(DHRF) Maintains plasmids at ~15 copies per cell. This strain is naturally resistant to streptomycin
How to cite: pTn7-SCOUT21.YB was a gift from Philip Poole (Addgene plasmid # 201008 ; http://n2t.net/addgene:201008 ; RRID:Addgene_201008)
