[The description below was written by a language model from this plasmid's Addgene catalogue record and pLannotate feature annotations shown in this document.]
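Description:
pTn7-SCOUT21.YB is a mini-Tn7 delivery plasmid built on the pUC18R6KT-miniTn7 framework (backbone pTn7-SCOUT21) for stably marking bacteria with two fluorescent proteins. It replicates from the R6K γ origin, which depends on the pi initiator protein, so it is maintained at low copy only in pir+ E. coli hosts and behaves as a suicide vector in recipients that lack pir. Only a fragment of the pUC-type ColE1 origin remains. An incP oriT allows conjugative transfer into target strains. The backbone carries an ampicillin resistance gene (bla) outside the transposon, and selection in E. coli uses both ampicillin and gentamicin.

The transposable segment lies between the Tn7R and Tn7L ends. It contains a gentamicin acetyltransferase gene (aacC1) driven by the class 1 integron Pc promoter and flanked by FRT sites, so the marker can be removed by FLP recombinase after integration. Next to it are two convergently oriented expression units, assembled by Golden Gate cloning with BpiI, encoding the yellow protein sYFP2 and the blue protein TagBFP. The catalogue lists the constitutive synthetic promoter J23104 for each. The automated annotation labels these elements as fragments of the related J23119, most likely reflecting similarity within this promoter family. Lambda t0 and rrnB T1 terminators insulate the cassette from read-through.

The Tn7 transposase genes are not annotated on this plasmid, so transposition presumably requires them to be supplied separately. The associated work uses these constructs as stable fluorescent markers for tracking members of synthetic bacterial communities and their assembly dynamics, with the yellow and blue pair giving a distinguishable colour signature. The sequenced record is 6,236 nt, slightly shorter than the 6,328 bp catalogue size.
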