Features (pLannotate 1.2.2; 23 found; start..end, strand, type, name):
      1..109     +  oriT           oriT: incP origin of transfer
    141..516     +  rep_origin     R6K γ ori: γ replication origin from E. coli plasmid R6K; requires the R6K initiator protein pi for replication
    522..754     -  rep_origin     ori (fragment): high-copy-number ColE1/pMB1/pBR322/pUC origin of replication
    925..1785    -  CDS            AmpR: β-lactamase; bla; confers resistance to ampicillin, carbenicillin, and related antibiotics
   1786..1890    -  promoter       AmpR promoter: bla
   2076..2175    +  misc_feature   bom (fragment): basis of mobility region from pBR322
   2181..2249    -  CDS            lacZα (fragment): LacZα fragment of β-galactosidase; lacZ fragment
   2321..2519    -  mobile_element Tn7R (fragment): mini-Tn7 element (right end of the Tn7 transposon) Tn7
   2523..2547    -  misc_feature   MCS (fragment): pBluescript multiple cloning site
   2568..2662    +  terminator     lambda t0 terminator: transcription terminator from phage lambda
   2672..2701    +  CDS            CmR (fragment): chloramphenicol acetyltransferase confers resistance to chloramphenicol
   2765..2851    +  terminator     rrnB T1 terminator: Escherichia coli rrnB; transcription terminator T1 from the E. coli rrnB gene
   2911..2944    +  protein_bind   FRT (minimal): supports FLP-mediated excision but not integration (Turan and Bode, 2011) FLP recombinase from the Saccharomyces cerevisiae 2μ plasmid
   3042..3575    -  CDS            GmR: gentamycin acetyltransferase; aacC1; confers resistance to gentamycin
   3764..3792    -  promoter       Pc promoter: intI1 (promoter lies within the coding sequence); class 1 integron promoter
   3832..3879    +  protein_bind   FRT: FLP-mediated recombination occurs in the 8-bp core sequence TCTAGAAA (Turan and Bode, 2011). FLP recombinase from the Saccharomyces cerevisiae 2μ plasmid
   3956..3981    +  promoter       J23119(SpeI) promoter (fragment): bacterial promoter (Registry of Standard Biological Parts BBa J23119) modified to end with an SpeI site
   4022..4738    +  CDS            SYFP2: SYFP2 is a basic (constitutively fluorescent) yellow fluorescent protein published in 2006, derived from Aequorea victoria. It is reported to be a very rapidly-maturing monomer with moderate acid sensitivity.
   4827..5525    -  CDS            TagBFP: TagBFP is a basic (constitutively fluorescent) blue fluorescent protein published in 2008, derived from Entacmaea quadricolor. It is reported to be a very rapidly-maturing monomer with very low acid sensitivity.
   5566..5591    -  promoter       J23119(SpeI) promoter (fragment): bacterial promoter (Registry of Standard Biological Parts BBa J23119) modified to end with an SpeI site
   5633..5727    +  terminator     lambda t0 terminator: transcription terminator from phage lambda
   5768..5933    -  mobile_element Tn7L: mini-Tn7 element (left end of the Tn7 transposon) Tn7
   5966..6020    -  CDS            lacI (fragment): lac repressor; lacI; The lac repressor binds to the lac operator to inhibit transcription in E. coli. This inhibition can be relieved by adding lactose or isopropyl-β-D-thiogalactopyranoside (IPTG).
>Addgene plasmid #201008 | pTn7-SCOUT21.YB | addgene full sequence | sequence record 394879 | Addgene NGS Result
GGGCAGGATAGGTGAAGTAGGCCCACCCGCGAGCGGGTGTTCCTTCTTCACTGTCCCTTATTCGCACCTG
GCGGTGCTCAACGGGAATCCTGCTCTGCGAGGCTGGCCGATAAGCTCTGATAACGCAGGAAAGAACATGG
GCAGTTCAACCTGTTGATAGTACGTACTAAGCTCTCATGTTTCACGTACTAAGCTCTCAAGTTTAACGTA
CTAAGCTCTCATGTTTAACGAACTAAACCCTCATGGCTAACGTACTAAGCTCTCATGGCTAACGTACTAA
GCTCTCATGTTTCACGTACTAAGCTCTCATGTTTGAACAATAAAATTAATATAAATCAGCAACTTAAATA
GCCTCTAAGGTTTTAAGTTTTATAAGAAAAAAAAGAATATATAAGGCTTTTAAAGCTTTTAAGGTTTAAC
GGTTGTGGACAACAAGCCAGGGATGTAACGCACTGAGAAGCCCTTAGAGCCTCTCAAAGCAATTTTGAGT
GACACAGGAACACTTAACGGCTGACAACCGGCTGGTAACAGGATTAGCAGAGCGAGGTATGTAGGCGGTG
CTACAGAGTTCTTGAAGTGGTGGCCTAACTACGGCTACACTAGAAGAACAGTATTTGGTATCTGCGCTCT
GCTGAAGCCAGTTACCTTCGGAAAAAGAGTTGGTAGCTCTTGATCCGGCAAACAAACCACCGCTGGTAGC
GGTGGTTTTTTTGTTTGCAAGCAGCAGATTACGCGCAGAAAAAAAGGATCTCAAGAAGATCCTTTGATCT
TTTCTACGGGGTCTGACGCTCAGTGGAACGAAAACTCACGTTAAGGGATTTTGGTCATGAGATTATCAAA
AAGGATCTTCACCTAGATCCTTTTAAATTAAAAATGAAGTTTTAAATCAATCTAAAGTATATATGAGTAA
ACTTGGTCTGACAGTTACCAATGCTTAATCAGTGAGGCACCTATCTCAGCGATCTGTCTATTTCGTTCAT
CCATAGTTGCCTGACTCCCCGTCGTGTAGATAACTACGATACGGGAGGGCTTACCATCTGGCCCCAGTGC
TGCAATGATACCGCGGGACCCACGCTCACCGGCTCCAGATTTATCAGCAATAAACCAGCCAGCCGGAAGG
GCCGAGCGCAGAAGTGGTCCTGCAACTTTATCCGCCTCCATCCAGTCTATTAATTGTTGCCGGGAAGCTA
GAGTAAGTAGTTCGCCAGTTAATAGTTTGCGCAACGTTGTTGCCATTGCTACAGGCATCGTGGTGTCACG
CTCGTCGTTTGGTATGGCTTCATTCAGCTCCGGTTCCCAACGATCAAGGCGAGTTACATGATCCCCCATG
TTGTGCAAAAAAGCGGTTAGCTCCTTCGGTCCTCCGATCGTTGTCAGAAGTAAGTTGGCCGCAGTGTTAT
CACTCATGGTTATGGCAGCACTGCATAATTCTCTTACTGTCATGCCATCCGTAAGATGCTTTTCTGTGAC
TGGTGAGTACTCAACCAAGTCATTCTGAGAATAGTGTATGCGGCGACCGAGTTGCTCTTGCCCGGCGTCA
ATACGGGATAATACCGCGCCACATAGCAGAACTTTAAAAGTGCTCATCATTGGAAAACGTTCTTCGGGGC
GAAAACTCTCAAGGATCTTACCGCTGTTGAGATCCAGTTCGATGTAACCCACTCGTGCACCCAACTGATC
TTCAGCATCTTTTACTTTCACCAGCGTTTCTGGGTGAGCAAAAACAGGAAGGCAAAATGCCGCAAAAAAG
GGAATAAGGGCGACACGGAAATGTTGAATACTCATACTCTTCCTTTTTCAATATTATTGAAGCATTTATC
AGGGTTATTGTCTCATGAGCGGATACATATTTGAATGTATTTAGAAAAATAAACAAATAGGGGTTCCGCG
TACATTTCCCCGAAAAGTGCCACCTGACGTCTAAGAAACCATTATTATCATGACATTAACCTATAAAAAT
AGGCGTATCACGAGGCCCTTTCGTCTAAGCAGACGGTCACAGCTTGTCTGTAAGCGGATGCCGGGAGCAG
ACAAGCCCGTCAGGGCGCGTCAGCGGGTGTTGGCGGGTGTCGGGGCTGGCTTAACTATGCGGCATCAGAG
CAGATTGTACTGAGAGTGCACCATATGCGGTGTGAAATACCGCACAGATGCGTAAGGAGAAAATACCGCA
TCAGGCGCCATTCGCCATTCAGGCTGCGCAACTGTTGGGAAGGGCGATCGGTGCGGGCCTCTTCGCTATT
ACGCCAGCTAGAGGACCAGCCGCGTAACCTGGCAAAATCGGTTACGGTTGAGTAATAAATGGATGCCCTG
CGTAAGCAGGTGTGGGCGGACAATAAAGTCTTAAACTGAACAAAATAGATCTAAACTATGACAATAAAGT
CTTAAACTAGACAGAATAGTTGTAAACTGAAATCAGTCCAGTTATGCTGTGAAAAAGCATACTGGACTTT
TGTTATGGCTAAAGCAAACTCTTCATTTTCTGAAGTGCAAATTGCCCGTCGTATTAAAGAGGGGCGTGGG
GTTCGAGGTCGACGGTATCGATAAGCTAGCTTAATTAGCTGAGCTTGGACTCCTGTTGATAGATCCAGTA
ATGACCTCAGAACTCCATCTGGATTTGTTCAGAACGCTCGGTTGCCGCCGGGCGTTTTTTATTGGTGAGA
ATCCAAGCTAGACTGCGATGAGTGGCAGGGCGGGGCGTAATTTTTTTAAGGCAGTTATTGGTGCCCTTAA
ACGCCTGGGGTAATGACTCTCTAGCTTGAGGCATCAAATAAAACGAAAGGCTCAGTCGAAAGACTGGGCC
TTTCGTTTTATCTGTTGTTTGTCGGTGAACGCTCTCCTGAGTAGGACAAATCCGCCGCTAGGAGCTTGCG
GCCCGGACGATCGAATTGGGGATCTTGAAGTACCTATTCCGAAGTTCCTATTCTCTAGAAAGTATAGGAA
CTTCAGAGCGCTTTTGAAGCTGATGTGCTTAAAAACTTACTCTTAGTCAATTTACCGAACAACTCCGCGG
CCGGGAAGCCGATCTCGGCTTGAACGAATTGTTAGGTGGCGGTACTTGGGTCGATATCAAAGTGCATCAC
TTCTTCCCGTATGCCCAACTTTGTATAGAGAGCCACTGCGGGATCGTCACCGTAATCTGCTTGCACGTAG
ATCACATAAGCACCAAGCGCGTTGGCCTCATGCTTGAGGAGATTGATGAGCGCGGTGGCAATGCCCTGCC
TCCGGTGCTCTCCGGAGACTGCGAGATCATAGATATAGATCTCACTACGCGGCTGCTCAAACTTGGGCAG
AACGTAAGCCGCGAGAGCGCCAACAACCGCTTCTTGGTCGAAGGCAGCAAGCGCGATGAATGTCTTACTA
CGGAGCAAGTTCCCGAGGTAATCGGAGTCCGGCTGATGTTGGGAGTAGGTGGCTACGTCGCCGAACTCAC
GACCGAAAAGATCAAGAGCAGCCCGCATGGATTTGACTTGGTCAGGGCCGAGCCTACATGTGCGAATGAT
GCCCATACTTGAGCCACCTAACTTTGTTTTAGGGCGACTGCCCTGCTGCGTAACATCGTTGCTGCTGCGT
AACATCGTTGCTGCTCCATAACATCAAACATCGACCCACGGCGTAACGCGCTTGCTGCTTGGATGCCCGA
GGCATAGGCTGTACAAAAAAACAGTCATAACAAGCCATGAAAACCGCCACTGCGCCGTTACCACCGCTGC
GTTCGGTCAAGGTTCTGGACCAGTTGCGTGAGCGCATACGCTACTTGCATTACAGTTTACGAACCGAACA
GGCTTATGTCAATTGCTCCATTGCTGTTGACAAAGGGAATCAGGGGATCTTGAAGTTCCTATTCCGAAGT
TCCTATTCTCTAGAAAGTATAGGAACTTCAGAGCGCTTTTGAAGCTAATTCGAGATCATGCATAATGCCG
AATTCGGATCCGGAGTGCCGAATTCGGATCCGGAGTTGACAGCTAGCTCAGTCCTAGGTATTGTGCTAGC
TACTCTAGAATTAAAGAGGAGAAATTAACCAATGGTTAGCAAGGGCGAAGAACTTTTTACAGGCGTAGTA
CCGATCTTAGTTGAATTAGACGGCGACGTTAACGGTCATAAGTTTAGCGTGAGCGGTGAGGGTGAAGGTG
ACGCAACTTACGGCAAGCTGACCCTGAAGCTGATTTGCACGACGGGTAAGCTGCCGGTCCCGTGGCCTAC
CCTGGTCACGACCTTGGGTTATGGCGTTCAGTGTTTCGCGCGTTATCCGGACCACATGAAACAACACGAT
TTCTTTAAGAGCGCGATGCCAGAAGGCTATGTGCAGGAGCGTACGATCTTTTTCAAAGACGACGGTAACT
ACAAGACGCGTGCCGAAGTCAAATTCGAAGGCGACACCCTGGTGAATCGCATTGAGCTGAAGGGTATTGA
TTTCAAAGAGGATGGCAATATCCTGGGTCACAAGCTGGAGTACAATTACAATTCCCACAACGTTTACATC
ACCGCAGATAAACAGAAAAATGGCATCAAAGCGAATTTCAAAATCCGTCACAACATTGAGGACGGTGGTG
TTCAACTGGCGGATCATTACCAGCAAAACACCCCGATTGGTGACGGTCCGGTCCTGTTGCCGGATAACCA
TTATCTGTCTTACCAAAGCAAACTGAGCAAAGATCCGAACGAGAAGCGCGACCACATGGTGCTGCTGGAG
TTTGTGACCGCTGCCGGTATTACCCTGGGTATGGATGAGCTGTATAAATAATAAGCTTCTCGGTACCAAA
TTCCAGAAAAAAGGCCCCCCTTTCGGGAGGCCTCTTTTCTGGAATTTGGTACCGAGAAGCTTATTAATTC
AGTTTATGACCCAGCTTGCTAGGCAAGTCGCAATAGCGCGCGACTGCAACCTCGTGCTGCTCCACGTAAG
TCTCATTATTCGCTTCTTTAATGCGTTCCAGACGGTAGTCGACATAGTAAACACCCGGCATCTTCAGATT
TTTCGCCGGTTTCTTGCTGCGGTACGTCGTCTTGATATTTGCGATCAAATGGCTGCCACCAACCAGCTTC
AGTGCCATGTCGTTACGGCCCTCCAGGCCACCATCGGCCGGATACAGGGTTTCCGTAAACGCCTCCCAAC
CCAGGGTTTTCTTCTGCATCACCGGACCATTGCTCGTAAAGTTGACGCCACGAATTTTCACGTTATAGAT
CAGACAGCCATCTTGCAGGGAGGTATCTTGGGTGGCGGTCAACACACCACCATCTTCATACGTGGTGACA
CGCTCCCAGGTGAAACCTTCCGGAAAGCTCTGTTTGAAGAAATCCGGAATGCCCTGAGTATGGTTAATGA
ACGTTTTGGAACCGTACAGGAAGCTGGTCGCCAGAATGTCAAAAGCGAACGGCAGTGGACCGCCCTCCAC
AACTTTGATACGCATGGTTTGGGTGCCTTCGTACGGCTTACCCTCACCCTCAGACGTGCACTTAAAGTGG
TGGTTGTCAACGGTGCCTTCCATGTACAGCTTCATGTGCATGTTCTCTTTGATCAGTTCGCTCATTGGTT
AATTTCTCCTCTTTAATTCTAGAGTAGCTAGCACAATACCTAGGACTGAGCTAGCTGTCAACTCCACTAT
AGACCGCAGCGACGGTCTAGGGACCGCTCTTGGACTCCTGTTGATAGATCCAGTAATGACCTCAGAACTC
CATCTGGATTTGTTCAGAACGCTCGGTTGCCGCCGGGCGTTTTTTATTGGTGAGAATCCAGGCAATCAAT
CGTGCTTTCGCGAAGGCCTTGCAGGCCAACCAGATAAGTGAAATCTAGTTCCAAACTATTTTGTCATTTT
TAATTTTCGTATTAGCTTACGACGCTACACCCAGTTCCCATCTATTTTGTCACTCTTCCCTAAATAATCC
TTAAAAACTCCATTTCCACCCCTCCCAGTTCCCAACTATTTTGTCCGCCCACAGCGGGGCATTTTTCTTC
CTGTTATGTTTGGGCGCTGCATTAATGAATCGGCCAACGCGCGGGGAGAGGCGGTTTGCGTATTGGGCGC
TCTTCCGCTTCCTCGCTCACTGACCCGCTGCGCTCGGTCGTTCGGCTGCGGCGAGCGGTATCAGGGGATT
CCTTAAGGTATACTTTCCGCTGCATAACCCTGCTTCGGGGTCATTATAGCGATTTTTTCGGTATATCCAT
CCTTTTTCGCACGATATACAGGATTTTGCCAAAGGGTTCGTGTAGACTTTCCTTGGTGTATCCAACGGCG
TCAGCC
